Addgene plasmid #160385: pCAS-mak10 gRNA
Purpose: Expresses guide RNA for targeting MAK10 in yeast
Depositing lab: John McCusker. Depositing organization: Duke University.
Backbone
  Vector backbone: pCAS
  Backbone manufacturer: Addgene $ 60847
  Backbone size w/o insert (bp): 8761
  Total vector size (bp): 8743
  Vector type: Yeast Expression
  Selectable markers: G418
Growth in bacteria
  Bacterial resistance: Kanamycin, 50 μg/mL
  Growth temperature: 37°C
  Growth strain: DH5alpha
  Copy number: High Copy
Gene/Insert
  Gene/Insert name: mak10 gRNA (alt names: MAK10; YEL053C)
  gRNA/shRNA sequence: TTTCAATTAGCTCATCCAGG
  Species: S. cerevisiae (budding yeast)
  Promoter: RNA pol III promoter (tRNA-Tyr)
  Cloning method: Ligation Independent Cloning
  Sequencing primers: 5′ NA; 3′ NA
Terms and licenses: Academic/Nonprofit Terms; Industry Terms: Not Available to Industry
How to cite: pCAS-mak10 gRNA was a gift from John McCusker (Addgene plasmid # 160385 ; http://n2t.net/addgene:160385 ; RRID:Addgene_160385)
