[The description below was written by a language model from this plasmid's Addgene catalogue record and pLannotate feature annotations shown in this document.]
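Description:
pCAS-mak10 gRNA is a yeast expression plasmid built on the pCAS backbone, an all-in-one CRISPR/Cas9 vector for Saccharomyces cerevisiae that carries both the nuclease and its guide RNA on a single episome of about 8.7 kb. It is propagated in E. coli at high copy from a ColE1/pUC-type origin and is maintained in yeast through a 2μ origin of replication. A single kanMX cassette provides selection in both hosts, giving kanamycin resistance in bacteria and G418 resistance in yeast.

The guide RNA cassette consists of a tRNA element, recorded as the tRNA-Tyr RNA polymerase III promoter, followed by a 20-nucleotide spacer targeting MAK10 (YEL053C) and the Streptococcus pyogenes guide RNA scaffold. The gap between the annotated tRNA and the scaffold is longer than the spacer alone, so additional unannotated sequence lies there, but the record does not identify it. The spacer was introduced by ligation-independent cloning. Elsewhere on the plasmid, the S. pyogenes Cas9 coding sequence is followed by a polyhistidine tag and the CYC1 transcription terminator. The promoter driving Cas9 is not named. The region just upstream of Cas9 is annotated only as a reverse-strand match to a predicted yeast protein, which probably reflects genomic yeast sequence there rather than an intended coding payload.

In yeast, co-expression of Cas9 and the guide directs cleavage at the MAK10 locus. The stated purpose is simply to express a guide RNA targeting MAK10, which would support disruption or editing of that gene. The record does not specify any repair template or particular downstream application.
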