Features (pLannotate 1.2.2; 9 found; start..end, strand, type, name):
     36..624     -  rep_origin     ori: high-copy-number ColE1/pMB1/pBR322/pUC origin of replication
    648..1806    -  rep_origin     2μ ori: yeast 2μ plasmid origin of replication
   1847..1935    +  ncRNA          tRNA: Accession: RF00005 - tRNA
   2029..2104    +  misc_RNA       gRNA scaffold: guide RNA scaffold for the Streptococcus pyogenes CRISPR/Cas9 system
   2238..3594    +  gene           kanMX: yeast selectable marker conferring kanamycin resistance (Wach et al., 1994)
   3789..4202    -  CDS            YJC7_YEAST: Protein predicted: Swiss-Prot protein existence level 4. From Saccharomyces cerevisiae (strain ATCC 204508 / S288c) (Baker's yeast).
   4357..8460    +  CDS            cas9: CAS9_STRP1 - Also known as csn1 From Streptococcus pyogenes serotype M1.
   8509..8529    +  CDS            7xHis: 6xHis affinity tag
   8533..8722    +  terminator     CYC1 terminator: S. cerevisiae CYC1; transcription terminator for CYC1
>Addgene plasmid #160385 | pCAS-mak10 gRNA | addgene full sequence | sequence record 384166 | Addgene NGS Result
GCCAGGAACCGTAAAAAGGCCGCGTTGCTGGCGTTTTTCCATAGGCTCCGCCCCCCTGACGAGCATCACA
AAAATCGACGCTCAAGTCAGAGGTGGCGAAACCCGACAGGACTATAAAGATACCAGGCGTTTCCCCCTGG
AAGCTCCCTCGTGCGCTCTCCTGTTCCGACCCTGCCGCTTACCGGATACCTGTCCGCCTTTCTCCCTTCG
GGAAGCGTGGCGCTTTCTCATAGCTCACGCTGTAGGTATCTCAGTTCGGTGTAGGTCGTTCGCTCCAAGC
TGGGCTGTGTGCACGAACCCCCCGTTCAGCCCGACCGCTGCGCCTTATCCGGTAACTATCGTCTTGAGTC
CAACCCGGTAAGACACGACTTATCGCCACTGGCAGCAGCCACTGGTAACAGGATTAGCAGAGCGAGGTAT
GTAGGCGGTGCTACAGAGTTCTTGAAGTGGTGGCCTAACTACGGCTACACTAGAAGAACAGTATTTGGTA
TCTGCGCTCTGCTGAAGCCAGTTACCTTCGGAAAAAGAGTTGGTAGCTCTTGATCCGGCAAACAAACCAC
CGCTGGTAGCGGTGGTTTTTTTGTTTGCAAGCAGCAGATTACGCGCAGAAAAAAAGGATCTCAAGAAGAT
CCTTTGATCTTTTCTACCGAAGCATCTGTGCTTCATTTTGTAGAACAAAAATGCAACGCGAGAGCGCTAA
TTTTTCAAACAAAGAATCTGAGCTGCATTTTTACAGAACAGAAATGCAACGCGAAAGCGCTATTTTACCA
ACGAAGAATCTGTGCTTCATTTTTGTAAAACAAAAATGCAACGCGAGAGCGCTAATTTTTCAAACAAAGA
ATCTGAGCTGCATTTTTACAGAACAGAAATGCAACGCGAGAGCGCTATTTTACCAACAAAGAATCTATAC
TTCTTTTTTGTTCTACAAAAATGCATCCCGAGAGCGCTATTTTTCTAACAAAGCATCTTAGATTACTTTT
TTTCTCCTTTGTGCGCTCTATAATGCAGTCTCTTGATAACTTTTTGCACTGTAGGTCCGTTAAGGTTAGA
AGAAGGCTACTTTGGTGTCTATTTTCTCTTCCATAAAAAAAGCCTGACTCCACTTCCCGCGTTTACTGAT
TACTAGCGAAGCTGCGGGTGCATTTTTTCAAGATAAAGGCATCCCCGATTATATTCTATACCGATGTGGA
TTGCGCATACTTTGTGAACAGAAAGTGATAGCGTTGATGATTCTTCATTGGTCAGAAAATTATGAACGGT
TTCTTCTATTTTGTCTCTATATACTACGTATAGGAAATGTTTACATTTTCGTATTGTTTTCGATTCACTC
TATGAATAGTTCTTACTACAATTTTTTTGTCTAAAGAGTAATACTAGAGATAAACATAAAAAATGTAGAG
GTCGAGTTTAGATGCAAGTTCAAGGAGCGAAAGGTGGATGGGTAGGTTATATAGGGATATAGCACAGAGA
TATATAGCAAAGAGATACTTTTGAGCAATGTTTGTGGAAGCGGTATTCGCAATATTTTAGTAGCCCGTTA
CAGTCCGGTGCGTTTTTGGTTTTTTGAAAGTGCGTCTTCAGAGCGCTTTTGGTTTTCAAAAGCGCTCTGA
AGTTCCTATACTTTCTAGAGAATAGGAACTTCGGAATAGGAACTTCAAAGCGTTTCCGAAAACGAGCGCT
TCCGAAAATGCAACGCGAGCTGCGCACATACAGCTCACTGTTCACGTCGCACCTATATCTGCGTGTTGCC
TGTATATATATATACATGAGAAGAACGGCATAGTGCGTGTTTATGCTTAAATGCGTATATGTGTTATGTA
GTATACTCTTTCTTCAACAATTAAATACTCTCGGTAGCCAAGTTGGTTTAAGGCGCAAGACTGTAATTTA
TCACTACGAAATCTTGAGATCGGGCGTTCGACTCGCCCCCGGGAGAGATGGCCGGCATGGTCCCAGCCTC
CTCGCTGGCGCCGGCTGGGCAACACCTTCGGGTGGCGAATGGGACTTTTTTCAATTAGCTCATCCAGGGT
TTTAGAGCTAGAAATAGCAAGTTAAAATAAGGCTAGTCCGTTATCAACTTGAAAAAGTGGCACCGAGTCG
GTGCTTTTTTTATTTTTTGTCACTATTGTTATGTAAAATGCCACCTCTGACAGTATGGAACGCAAACTTC
TGTCTAGTGGATATAGGTCTAGAGATCTGTTTAGCTTGCCTCGTCCCCGCCGGGTCACCCGGCCAGCGAC
ATGGAGGCCCAGAATACCCTCCTTGACAGTCTTGACGTGCGCAGCTCAGGGGCATGATGTGACTGTCGCC
CGTACATTTAGCCCATACATCCCCATGTATAATCATTTGCATCCATACATTTTGATGGCCGCACGGCGCG
AAGCAAAAATTACGGCTCCTCGCTGCAGACCTGCGAGCAGGGAAACGCTCCCCTCACAGACGCGTTGAAT
TGTCCCCACGCCGCGCCCCTGTAGAGAAATATAAAAGGTTAGGATTTGCCACTGAGGTTCTTCTTTCATA
TACTTCCTTTTAAAATCTTGCTAGGATACAGTTCTCACATCACATCCGAACATAAACAACCATGGGTAAG
GAAAAGACTCACGTTTCGAGGCCGCGATTAAATTCCAACATGGATGCTGATTTATATGGGTATAAATGGG
CTCGCGATAATGTCGGGCAATCAGGTGCGACAATCTATCGATTGTATGGGAAGCCCGATGCGCCAGAGTT
GTTTCTGAAACATGGCAAAGGTAGCGTTGCCAATGATGTTACAGATGAGATGGTCAGACTAAACTGGCTG
ACGGAATTTATGCCTCTTCCGACCATCAAGCATTTTATCCGTACTCCTGATGATGCATGGTTACTCACCA
CTGCGATCCCCGGCAAAACAGCATTCCAGGTATTAGAAGAATATCCTGATTCAGGTGAAAATATTGTTGA
TGCGCTGGCAGTGTTCCTGCGCCGGTTGCATTCGATTCCTGTTTGTAATTGTCCTTTTAACAGCGATCGC
GTATTTCGTCTCGCTCAGGCGCAATCACGAATGAATAACGGTTTGGTTGATGCGAGTGATTTTGATGACG
AGCGTAATGGCTGGCCTGTTGAACAAGTCTGGAAAGAAATGCATAAGCTTTTGCCATTCTCACCGGATTC
AGTCGTCACTCATGGTGATTTCTCACTTGATAACCTTATTTTTGACGAGGGGAAATTAATAGGTTGTATT
GATGTTGGACGAGTCGGAATCGCAGACCGATACCAGGATCTTGCCATCCTATGGAACTGCCTCGGTGAGT
TTTCTCCTTCATTACAGAAACGGCTTTTTCAAAAATATGGTATTGATAATCCTGATATGAATAAATTGCA
GTTTCATTTGATGCTCGATGAGTTTTTCTAATCAGTACTGACAATAAAAAGATTCTTGTTTTCAAGAACT
TGTCATTTGTATAGTTTTTTTATATTGTAGTTGTTCTATTTTAATCAAATGTTAGCGTGATTTATATTTT
TTTTCGCCTCGACATCATCTGCCCAGATGCGAAGTTAAGTGCGCAGAAAGTAATATCATGCGTCAATCGT
ATGTGAATGCTGGTCGCTATACTGCTGTCGATTCGATACTAACGCCGCCATCCAGTGTCGAAAACGAGCT
CTCGAGAACCCTTAATAGTCGAACAAGAAGCAGGCAAAGTTTAGAGCACTGCCCCTCCGCACTCAAAAAA
GAAAAAACTAGGAGGAAAATAAAATTCTCAACCACACAAACACATAAACACATACAAATACAAATACAAG
CTTATTTACTTGACATCGCGCGATCTTCCACTATTCAGCGCCGTCCGCCCTCTCTCGTGTTTTTTGTTTA
CGCGACAACTATGCGAAATCCGGAGCAACGGGCAACCGTTTGGGGAAAGACCACACCCACGCGCGATCGC
CATGGCAACGAGGTCGCACACGCCCCACACCCAGACCTCCCTGCGAGCGGGCATGGGTACAATGTCCCCG
TTGCCACAGACACCACTTCGTAGCACAGCGCAGAGCGTAGCGTGTTGTTGCTGCTGACAAAAGAAAATTT
TTCTTAGCAAAGCAAAGGAGGGGAAGCACGGGCAGATAGCACCGTACCATACCCTTGGAAACTCGAAATG
AACGAAGCAGGAAATGAGAGAATGAGAGTTTTGTAGGTATATATAGCGGTAGTGTTTGCGCGTTACCATC
ATCTTCTGGATCTATCTATTGTTCTTTTCCTCATCACTTTCCCCTTTTTCGCTCTTCTTCTTGTCTTTTA
TTTCTTTCTTTTTTTTAATTGTTCCCTCGATTGGCTATCTACCAAAGAATCCAAACTTAATACACGTATT
TATTTGTCCAATTACCATGGATAAGAAATACTCAATAGGCTTAGATATCGGCACAAATAGCGTCGGATGG
GCGGTGATCACTGATGAATATAAGGTTCCGTCTAAAAAGTTCAAGGTTCTGGGAAATACAGACCGCCACA
GTATCAAAAAAAATCTTATAGGGGCTCTTTTATTTGACAGTGGAGAGACAGCGGAAGCGACTCGTCTCAA
ACGGACAGCTCGTAGAAGGTATACACGTCGGAAGAATCGTATTTGTTATCTACAGGAGATTTTTTCAAAT
GAGATGGCGAAAGTAGATGATAGTTTCTTTCATCGACTTGAAGAGTCTTTTTTGGTGGAAGAAGACAAGA
AGCATGAACGTCATCCTATTTTTGGAAATATAGTAGATGAAGTTGCTTATCATGAGAAATATCCAACTAT
CTATCATCTGCGAAAAAAATTGGTAGATTCTACTGATAAAGCGGATTTGCGCTTAATCTATTTGGCCTTA
GCGCATATGATTAAGTTTCGTGGTCATTTTTTGATTGAGGGAGATTTAAATCCTGATAATAGTGATGTGG
ACAAACTATTTATCCAGTTGGTACAAACCTACAATCAATTATTTGAAGAAAACCCTATTAACGCAAGTGG
AGTAGATGCTAAAGCGATTCTTTCTGCACGATTGAGTAAATCAAGACGATTAGAAAATCTCATTGCTCAG
CTCCCCGGTGAGAAGAAAAATGGCTTATTTGGGAATCTCATTGCTTTGTCATTGGGTTTGACCCCTAATT
TTAAATCAAATTTTGATTTGGCAGAAGATGCTAAATTACAGCTTTCAAAAGATACTTACGATGATGATTT
AGATAATTTATTGGCGCAAATTGGAGATCAATATGCTGATTTGTTTTTGGCAGCTAAGAATTTATCAGAT
GCTATTTTACTTTCAGATATCCTAAGAGTAAATACTGAAATAACTAAGGCTCCCCTATCAGCTTCAATGA
TTAAACGCTACGATGAACATCATCAAGACTTGACTCTTTTAAAAGCTTTAGTTCGACAACAACTTCCAGA
AAAGTATAAAGAAATCTTTTTTGATCAATCAAAAAACGGATATGCAGGTTATATTGATGGGGGAGCTAGC
CAAGAAGAATTTTATAAATTTATCAAACCAATTTTAGAAAAAATGGATGGTACTGAGGAATTATTGGTGA
AACTAAATCGTGAAGATTTGCTGCGCAAGCAACGGACCTTTGACAACGGCTCTATTCCCCATCAAATTCA
CTTGGGTGAGCTGCATGCTATTTTGAGAAGACAAGAAGACTTTTATCCATTTTTAAAAGACAATCGTGAG
AAGATTGAAAAAATCTTGACTTTTCGAATTCCTTATTATGTTGGTCCATTGGCGCGTGGCAATAGTCGTT
TTGCATGGATGACTCGGAAGTCTGAAGAAACAATTACCCCATGGAATTTTGAAGAAGTTGTCGATAAAGG
TGCTTCAGCTCAATCATTTATTGAACGCATGACAAACTTTGATAAAAATCTTCCAAATGAAAAAGTACTA
CCAAAACATAGTTTGCTTTATGAGTATTTTACGGTTTATAACGAATTGACAAAGGTCAAATATGTTACTG
AAGGAATGCGAAAACCAGCATTTCTTTCAGGTGAACAGAAGAAAGCCATTGTTGATTTACTCTTCAAAAC
AAATCGAAAAGTAACCGTTAAGCAATTAAAAGAAGATTATTTCAAAAAAATAGAATGTTTTGATAGTGTT
GAAATTTCAGGAGTTGAAGATAGATTTAATGCTTCATTAGGTACCTACCATGATTTGCTAAAAATTATTA
AAGATAAAGATTTTTTGGATAATGAAGAAAATGAAGATATCTTAGAGGATATTGTTTTAACATTGACCTT
ATTTGAAGATAGGGAGATGATTGAGGAAAGACTTAAAACATATGCTCACCTCTTTGATGATAAGGTGATG
AAACAGCTTAAACGTCGCCGTTATACTGGTTGGGGACGTTTGTCTCGAAAATTGATTAATGGTATTAGGG
ATAAGCAATCTGGCAAAACAATATTAGATTTTTTGAAATCAGATGGTTTTGCCAATCGCAATTTTATGCA
GCTGATCCATGATGATAGTTTGACATTTAAAGAAGACATTCAAAAAGCACAAGTGTCTGGACAAGGCGAT
AGTTTACATGAACATATTGCAAATTTAGCTGGTAGCCCTGCTATTAAAAAAGGTATTTTACAGACTGTAA
AAGTTGTTGATGAATTGGTCAAAGTAATGGGGCGGCATAAGCCAGAAAATATCGTTATTGAAATGGCACG
TGAAAATCAGACAACTCAAAAGGGCCAGAAAAATTCGCGAGAGCGTATGAAACGAATCGAAGAAGGTATC
AAAGAATTAGGAAGTCAGATTCTTAAAGAGCATCCTGTTGAAAATACTCAATTGCAAAATGAAAAGCTCT
ATCTCTATTATCTCCAAAATGGAAGAGACATGTATGTGGACCAAGAATTAGATATTAATCGTTTAAGTGA
TTATGATGTCGATCACATTGTTCCACAAAGTTTCCTTAAAGACGATTCAATAGACAATAAGGTCTTAACG
CGTTCTGATAAAAATCGTGGTAAATCGGATAACGTTCCAAGTGAAGAAGTAGTCAAAAAGATGAAAAACT
ATTGGAGACAACTTCTAAACGCCAAGTTAATCACTCAACGTAAGTTTGATAATTTAACGAAAGCTGAACG
TGGAGGTTTGAGTGAACTTGATAAAGCTGGTTTTATCAAACGCCAATTGGTTGAAACTCGCCAAATCACT
AAGCATGTGGCACAAATTTTGGATAGTCGCATGAATACTAAATACGATGAAAATGATAAACTTATTCGAG
AGGTTAAAGTGATTACCTTAAAATCTAAATTAGTTTCTGACTTCCGAAAAGATTTCCAATTCTATAAAGT
ACGTGAGATTAACAATTACCATCATGCCCATGATGCGTATCTAAATGCCGTCGTTGGAACTGCTTTGATT
AAGAAATATCCAAAACTTGAATCGGAGTTTGTCTATGGTGATTATAAAGTTTATGATGTTCGTAAAATGA
TTGCTAAGTCTGAGCAAGAAATAGGCAAAGCAACCGCAAAATATTTCTTTTACTCTAATATCATGAACTT
CTTCAAAACAGAAATTACACTTGCAAATGGAGAGATTCGCAAACGCCCTCTAATCGAAACTAATGGGGAA
ACTGGAGAAATTGTCTGGGATAAAGGGCGAGATTTTGCCACAGTGCGCAAAGTATTGTCCATGCCCCAAG
TCAATATTGTCAAGAAAACAGAAGTACAGACAGGCGGATTCTCCAAGGAGTCAATTTTACCAAAAAGAAA
TTCGGACAAGCTTATTGCTCGTAAAAAAGACTGGGATCCAAAAAAATATGGTGGTTTTGATAGTCCAACG
GTAGCTTATTCAGTCCTAGTGGTTGCTAAGGTGGAAAAAGGGAAATCGAAGAAGTTAAAATCCGTTAAAG
AGTTACTAGGGATCACAATTATGGAAAGAAGTTCCTTTGAAAAAAATCCGATTGACTTTTTAGAAGCTAA
AGGATATAAGGAAGTTAAAAAAGACTTAATCATTAAACTACCTAAATATAGTCTTTTTGAGTTAGAAAAC
GGTCGTAAACGGATGCTGGCTAGTGCCGGAGAATTACAAAAAGGAAATGAGCTGGCTCTGCCAAGCAAAT
ATGTGAATTTTTTATATTTAGCTAGTCATTATGAAAAGTTGAAGGGTAGTCCAGAAGATAACGAACAAAA
ACAATTGTTTGTGGAGCAGCATAAGCATTATTTAGATGAGATTATTGAGCAAATCAGTGAATTTTCTAAG
CGTGTTATTTTAGCAGATGCCAATTTAGATAAAGTTCTTAGTGCATATAACAAACATAGAGACAAACCAA
TACGTGAACAAGCAGAAAATATTATTCATTTATTTACGTTGACGAATCTTGGAGCTCCCGCTGCTTTTAA
ATATTTTGATACAACAATTGATCGTAAACGATATACGTCTACAAAAGAAGTTTTAGATGCCACTCTTATC
CATCAATCCATCACTGGTCTTTATGAAACACGCATTGATTTGAGTCAGCTAGGAGGTGACGGTGGAGGGC
CAAAAAAGAAAAGAAAAGTTGAAGATGCTTCTGCTCATCATCACCATCACCATCACCATTAAATCCGCTC
TAACCGAAAAGGAAGGAGTTAGACAACCTGAAGTCTAGGTCCCTATTTATTTTTTTATAGTTATGTTAGT
ATTAAGAACGTTATTTATATTTCAAATTTTTCTTTTTTTTCTGTACAGACGCGTGTACGCATGTAACATT
ATACTGAAAACCTTGCTTGAGAAGGTTTTGGGACGCTCGAAGTGAGCAAAAGGCCAGCAAAAG
